Addgene plasmid #136905: pLenti-mU6-Luc2GO-PGK-Neo
Purpose: Lentivirus for base editing activatable Luciferase2 expression in mammalian cells. All in one vector with sgLuc2GO.
Depositing lab: Lukas Dow. Depositing organization: Cornell University. Publication: GO: a functional reporter system to identify and enrich base editing activity. Katti A, Foronda M, Zimmerman J, Diaz B, Zafra MP, Goswami S, Dow LE. Nucleic Acids Res. 2020 Feb 29. pii: 5766653. doi: 10.1093/nar/gkaa124. PubMed 32112097.
Backbone
  Vector backbone: Adapted from pLentiCRISPRv1
  Vector type: Lentiviral
  Selectable markers: Neomycin (select with G418)
Growth in bacteria
  Bacterial resistance: Ampicillin, 100 μg/mL
  Growth temperature: 30°C
  Growth strain: NEB Stable
  Copy number: High Copy
Gene/Insert
  Gene/Insert name: Luc2CyGo
  gRNA/shRNA sequence: GACGACGGTGAGCAAGGGCG
  Species: Synthetic
  Mutation: ATG>ACG
  Promoter: SFFV
  Cloning method: Gibson Cloning
Terms and licenses: Academic/Nonprofit Terms; Industry Terms: Not Available to Industry
How to cite: pLenti-mU6-Luc2GO-PGK-Neo was a gift from Lukas Dow (Addgene plasmid # 136905 ; http://n2t.net/addgene:136905 ; RRID:Addgene_136905)
