[The description below was written by a language model from this plasmid's Addgene catalogue record and pLannotate feature annotations shown in this document.]
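Description:
pLenti-mU6-Luc2GO-PGK-Neo is a third-generation-style, self-inactivating HIV-1 lentiviral transfer vector adapted from pLentiCRISPRv1, designed to deliver a base-editing-activatable firefly luciferase reporter together with its targeting guide RNA. An RSV promoter fused to a truncated 5' LTR drives genomic RNA production in packaging cells. The Ψ packaging signal, partial gag, RRE and cPPT/CTS support encapsidation, Rev-dependent export and nuclear import, and the ΔU3 3' LTR inactivates the provirus after integration. In bacteria the plasmid is maintained by a high-copy ColE1/pUC origin with ampicillin resistance. An f1 ori and SV40 ori and poly(A) signal sit in the backbone.

The reporter is a synthetic luc2 luciferase expressed from the SFFV promoter and followed by a WPRE to boost transcript stability and expression. Its start codon is mutated from ATG to ACG, so no functional luciferase should be made until the codon is corrected, presumably by a cytosine base editor converting C to T. A mouse U6 promoter upstream drives the sgLuc2GO guide with an S. pyogenes sgRNA scaffold, directing the editor to that site. Luminescence therefore reports base editing activity once an editor is supplied separately. The table also shows a second cassette, a human U6 promoter and scaffold fragment separated by a long stretch containing a bacterial deoC-like match. This is likely a stuffer at a cloning site for an additional guide, although the record does not say so.

The name and catalogue fields indicate a PGK-driven neomycin marker for G418 selection, but the annotated sequence shows neither a PGK promoter nor a NeoR gene, so this discrepancy should be checked before relying on G418 selection.
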