Features (pLannotate 1.2.2; 30 found; start..end, strand, type, name):
      5..231     +  promoter       RSV promoter: Rous sarcoma virus enhancer/promoter
    232..412     +  LTR            5' LTR (truncated): truncated 5' long terminal repeat (LTR) from HIV-1
    459..584     +  misc_feature   HIV-1 Ψ: packaging signal of human immunodeficiency virus type 1
    568..931     +  CDS            HIV-1 gag (fragment): gag protein from human immunodeficiency virus 1; gag
   1077..1310    +  misc_feature   RRE: The Rev response element (RRE) of HIV-1 allows for Rev-dependent mRNA export from the nucleus to the cytoplasm.
   1687..1713    +  CDS            Rev (fragment): human immunodeficiency virus 1 (HIV-1) Rev protein; rev; enhances nuclear export of unspliced and incompletely spliced viral mRNAs
   1717..1957    +  promoter       U6 promoter: RNA polymerase III promoter for human U6 snRNA
   2143..2802    -  CDS            deoC1: DEOC1_STAAN - Also known as dra. Experimental evidence at protein level: Swiss-Prot protein existence level 1. Catalyzes a reversible aldol reaction between acetaldehyde and D-glyceraldehyde 3-phosphate to generate 2-deoxy-D-ribose 5- phosphate. From Staphylococcus aureus (strain N315).
   3865..3908    +  misc_RNA       tracrRNA (fragment): trans-activating CRISPR RNA for the Streptococcus pyogenes CRISPR/Cas9 system
   3991..4108    +  misc_feature   cPPT/CTS: central polypurine tract and central termination sequence of HIV-1
   4190..4503    +  promoter       U6 promoter: RNA polymerase III promoter for mouse U6 snRNA (Das et al., 1988)
   4543..4610    +  misc_RNA       tracrRNA (fragment): trans-activating CRISPR RNA for the Streptococcus pyogenes CRISPR/Cas9 system
   4656..5049    +  promoter       SFFV promoter: spleen focus-forming virus long terminal repeat (LTR) promoter
   5078..6724    +  CDS            luciferase: firefly luciferase synthetic luc2 version of the luciferase gene
   6750..7338    +  misc_feature   WPRE: woodchuck hepatitis virus posttranscriptional regulatory element
   7389..7408    +  misc_feature   cPPT/CTS (fragment): central polypurine tract and central termination sequence of HIV-1
   7410..7643    +  LTR            3' LTR (ΔU3): self-inactivating 3' long terminal repeat (LTR) from HIV-1
   7721..7842    +  polyA_signal   SV40 poly(A) signal: SV40 polyadenylation signal
   7882..8017    +  rep_origin     SV40 ori: SV40 origin of replication
   8038..8056    -  promoter       T7 promoter: promoter for bacteriophage T7 RNA polymerase
   8064..8219    +  CDS            lacZα (fragment): LacZα fragment of β-galactosidase; lacZ fragment
   8224..8652    +  rep_origin     f1 ori (sequence partly withheld): f1 bacteriophage origin of replication; arrow indicates direction of (+) strand synthesis
   8705..8809    +  promoter       AmpR promoter: bla
   8810..9670    +  CDS            AmpR: β-lactamase; bla; confers resistance to ampicillin, carbenicillin, and related antibiotics
   9841..10429   +  rep_origin     ori: high-copy-number ColE1/pMB1/pBR322/pUC origin of replication
  10612..10704   +  CDS            lacI (fragment): lac repressor; lacI; The lac repressor binds to the lac operator to inhibit transcription in E. coli. This inhibition can be relieved by adding lactose or isopropyl-β-D-thiogalactopyranoside (IPTG).
  10717..10738   +  protein_bind   CAP binding site: CAP binding activates transcription in the presence of cAMP. E. coli catabolite activator protein
  10753..10783   +  promoter       lac promoter: promoter for the E. coli lac operon
  10787..10809   +  protein_bind   lac operator (fragment): The lac repressor binds to the lac operator to inhibit transcription in E. coli. This inhibition can be relieved by adding lactose or isopropyl-β-D-thiogalactopyranoside (IPTG). lac repressor encoded by lacI
  10852..10870   +  promoter       T3 promoter: promoter for bacteriophage T3 RNA polymerase
>Addgene plasmid #136905 | pLenti-mU6-Luc2GO-PGK-Neo | addgene full sequence | sequence record 271410 | Addgene NGS Result
TTAATGTAGTCTTATGCAATACTCTTGTAGTCTTGCAACATGGTAACGATGAGTTAGCAACATGCCTTAC
AAGGAGAGAAAAAGCACCGTGCATGCCGATTGGTGGAAGTAAGGTGGTACGATCGTGCCTTATTAGGAAG
GCAACAGACGGGTCTGACATGGATTGGACGAACCACTGAATTGCCGCATTGCAGAGATATTGTATTTAAG
TGCCTAGCTCGATACATAAACGGGTCTCTCTGGTTAGACCAGATCTGAGCCTGGGAGCTCTCTGGCTAAC
TAGGGAACCCACTGCTTAAGCCTCAATAAAGCTTGCCTTGAGTGCTTCAAGTAGTGTGTGCCCGTCTGTT
GTGTGACTCTGGTAACTAGAGATCCCTCAGACCCTTTTAGTCAGTGTGGAAAATCTCTAGCAGTGGCGCC
CGAACAGGGACTTGAAAGCGAAAGGGAAACCAGAGGAGCTCTCTCGACGCAGGACTCGGCTTGCTGAAGC
GCGCACGGCAAGAGGCGAGGGGCGGCGACTGGTGAGTACGCCAAAAATTTTGACTAGCGGAGGCTAGAAG
GAGAGAGATGGGTGCGAGAGCGTCAGTATTAAGCGGGGGAGAATTAGATCGCGATGGGAAAAAATTCGGT
TAAGGCCAGGGGGAAAGAAAAAATATAAATTAAAACATATAGTATGGGCAAGCAGGGAGCTAGAACGATT
CGCAGTTAATCCTGGCCTGTTAGAAACATCAGAAGGCTGTAGACAAATACTGGGACAGCTACAACCATCC
CTTCAGACAGGATCAGAAGAACTTAGATCATTATATAATACAGTAGCAACCCTCTATTGTGTGCATCAAA
GGATAGAGATAAAAGACACCAAGGAAGCTTTAGACAAGATAGAGGAAGAGCAAAACAAAAGTAAGACCAC
CGCACAGCAAGCGGCCGCTGATCTTCAGACCTGGAGGAGGAGATATGAGGGACAATTGGAGAAGTGAATT
ATATAAATATAAAGTAGTAAAAATTGAACCATTAGGAGTAGCACCCACCAAGGCAAAGAGAAGAGTGGTG
CAGAGAGAAAAAAGAGCAGTGGGAATAGGAGCTTTGTTCCTTGGGTTCTTGGGAGCAGCAGGAAGCACTA
TGGGCGCAGCGTCAATGACGCTGACGGTACAGGCCAGACAATTATTGTCTGGTATAGTGCAGCAGCAGAA
CAATTTGCTGAGGGCTATTGAGGCGCAACAGCATCTGTTGCAACTCACAGTCTGGGGCATCAAGCAGCTC
CAGGCAAGAATCCTGGCTGTGGAAAGATACCTAAAGGATCAACAGCTCCTGGGGATTTGGGGTTGCTCTG
GAAAACTCATTTGCACCACTGCTGTGCCTTGGAATGCTAGTTGGAGTAATAAATCTCTGGAACAGATTTG
GAATCACACGACCTGGATGGAGTGGGACAGAGAAATTAACAATTACACAAGCTTAATACACTCCTTAATT
GAAGAATCGCAAAACCAGCAAGAAAAGAATGAACAAGAATTATTGGAATTAGATAAATGGGCAAGTTTGT
GGAATTGGTTTAACATAACAAATTGGCTGTGGTATATAAAATTATTCATAATGATAGTAGGAGGCTTGGT
AGGTTTAAGAATAGTTTTTGCTGTACTTTCTATAGTGAATAGAGTTAGGCAGGGATATTCACCATTATCG
TTTCAGACCCACCTCCCAACCCCGAGGGGACCCAGAGAGGGCCTATTTCCCATGATTCCTTCATATTTGC
ATATACGATACAAGGCTGTTAGAGAGATAATTAGAATTAATTTGACTGTAAACACAAAGATATTAGTACA
AAATACGTGACGTAGAAAGTAATAATTTCTTGGGTAGTTTGCAGTTTTAAAATTATGTTTTAAAATGGAC
TATCATATGCTTACCGTAACTTGAAAGTATTTCGATTTCTTGGCTTTATATATCTTGTGGAAAGGACGAA
ACACCGGAGACGGTTGTAAATGAGCACACAAAATACACATGCTAAAATATTATATTCTATGACCTTTATA
AAATCAACCAAAATCTTCTTTTTAATAACTTTAGTATCAATAATTAGAATTTTTATGTTCCTTTTTGCAA
ACTTTTAATAAAAATGAGCAAAATAAAAAAACGCTAGTTTTAGTAACTCGCGTTGTTTTCTTCACCTTTA
ATAATAGCTACTCCACCACTTGTTCCTAAGCGGTCAGCTCCTGCTTCAATCATTTTTTGAGCATCTTCAA
ATGTTCTAACTCCACCAGCTGCTTTAACTAAAGCATTGTCTTTAACAACTGACTTCATTAGTTTAACATC
TTCAAATGTTGCACCTGATTTTGAAAATCCTGTTGATGTTTTAACAAATTCTAATCCAGCTTCAACAGCT
ATTTCACAAGCTTTCATGATTTCTTCTTTTGTTAATAAACAATTTTCCATAATACATTTAACAACATGTG
ATCCAGCTGCTTTTTTTACAGCTTTCATGTCTTCTAAAACTAATTCATAATTTTTGTCTTTTAATGCACC
AATATTTAATACCATATCAATTTCTGTTGCACCATCTTTAATTGCTTCAGAAACTTCGAATGCTTTTGTA
GCTGTTGTGCATGCACCTAGAGGAAAACCTACAACATTTGTTATTCCTACATTTGTGCCTTTTAATAATT
CTTTACAATAGCTTGTTCAATATGAATTAACACAAACTGTTGCAAAATCAAATTCAATTGCTTCATCACA
TAATTGTTTAATTTCAGCTTTCGTAGCATCTTGTTTTAATAATGTGTGATCTATATATTTGTTTAGTTTC
ATTTTTTCTCCTATATATTCATTTTTAATTTTAATTCTTTAATAATTTCGTCTACTTTAACTTTAGCGTT
TTGAACAGATTCACCAACACCTATAAAATAAATTTTTAGTTTAGGTTCAGTTCCACTTGGGCGAACAGCA
AATCATGACTTATCTTCTAAATAAAATTTTAGTAAGTCTTGTCCTGGCATATTATACATTCCATCGATGT
AGTCTTCAACATTAACAACTTTAAGTCCAGCAATTTGAGTTAAGGGTGTTGCTCTCAATGATTTCATTAA
TGGTTCAATTTTTAATTTCTTTTCTTCTGGTTTAAAATTCAAGTTTAAAGTGAAAGTGTAATATGCACCC
ATTTCTTTAAATAAATCTTCTAAATAGTCTACTAATGTTTTATTTTGTTTTTTATAAAATCAAGCAGCCT
CTGCTATTAATATAGAAGCTTGTATTCCATCTTTATCTCTAGCTGAGTCATCAATTACATATCCATAACT
TTCTTCATAAGCAAAAACAAAATTTAATCCGTTATCTTCTTCTTTAGCAATTTCTCTACCCATTCATTTA
AATCCAGTTAAAGTTTTTACAATATTAACTCCATATTTTTCATGAGCGATTCTATCACCCAAATCACTTG
TTACAAAACTTGAATATAGAGCCGGATTTTTTGGAATGCTATTTAAGCGTTTTAGATTTGATAATTTTCA
ATCAATTAAAATTGGTCCTGTTTGATTTCCATCTAATCTTACAAAATGACCATCATGTTTTATTGCCATT
CCAAATCTGTCAGCATCTGGGTCATTCATAATAATAATATCTGCATCATGTTTAATACCATATTCAAGCG
GTATTTTTCATGCAGGATCAAATTCTGGATTTGGATTTACAACATTTTTAAATGTTTCATCTTCAAATGC
ATGCTCTTCAACCTCAATAACGTTATATCCTGATTCACGTAATATTTTTGGGGTAAATTTAGTTCCTGTT
CCATTAACTGCGCTAAAAATAATTTTTAAATCTTTTTTAGCTTCTTGCTCTTTTTTGTACGTCTCTGTTT
AAGAGCTATGCTGGAAACAGCATAGCAAGTTTAAATAAGGCTAGTCCGTTATCAACTTTGCTGGAAACAG
CAAAGTGGCACCGAGTCGGTGCTTTTTTTGAATTCTAGATCTTGAGACAAATGGCAGTATTCATCCACAA
TTTTAAAAGAAAAGGGGGGATTGGGGGGTACAGTGCAGGGGAAAGAATAGTAGACATAATAGCAACAGAC
ATACAAACTAAAGAATTACAAAAACAAATTACAAAAATTCAAAATTTTCGGGTTTATTACAGGGACAGCA
GAGATCCACTTTGGCGCCGGCCGATCGCAATTCTGCAGACAAATGGCTCTAGATCTAGAGATCCGACGCC
GCCATCTCTAGGCCCGCGCCGGCCCCCTCGCACAGACTTGTGGGAGAAGCTCGGCTACTCCCCTGCCCCG
GTTAATTTGCATATAATATTTCCTAGTAACTATAGAGGCTTAATGTGCGATAAAAGACAGATAATCTGTT
CTTTTTAATACTAGCTACATTTTACATGATAGGCTTGGATTTCTATAAGAGATACAAATACTAAATTATT
ATTTTAAAAAACAGCACAAAAGGAAACTCACCCTAACTGTAAAGTAATTGTGTGTTTTGAGACTATAAAT
ATGCATGCGAGAAAAGCCTTGTTTGACGACGGTGAGCAAGGGCGGTTTAAGAGCTATGCTGGAAACAGCA
TAGCAAGTTTAAATAAGGCTAGTCCGTTATCAACTTGAAAAAGTGGCACCGAGTCGGTGCTTTTTTGTTT
TAAGTCTCGAGATCGAGGGCTAGCGACTAGCTGCAGTAACGCCATTTTGCAAGGCATGGAAAAATACCAA
ACCAAGAATAGAGAAGTTCAGATCAAGGGCGGGTACATGAAAATAGCTAACGTTGGGCCAAACAGGATAT
CTGCGGTGAGCAGTTTCGGCCCCGGCCCGGGGCCAAGAACAGATGGTCACCGCAGTTTCGGCCCCGGCCC
GAGGCCAAGAACAGATGGTCCCCAGATATGGCCCAACCCTCAGCAGTTTCTTAAGACCCATCAGATGTTT
CCAGGCTCCCCCAAGGACCTGAAATGACCCTGCGCCTTATTTGAATTAACCAATCAGCCTGCTTCTCGCT
TCTGTTCGCGCGCTTCTGCTTCCCGAGCTCTATAAAAGAGCTCACAACCCCTCACTCGGCGCGCCAGTCC
TCCGACAGAATTCGCGACGACGGTGAGCAAGGGCGAGGATGCCAAAAACATTAAGAAGGGCCCAGCGCCA
TTCTACCCACTCGAAGATGGGACCGCCGGCGAGCAGCTGCACAAAGCCATGAAGCGCTACGCCCTGGTGC
CCGGCACCATCGCCTTTACCGACGCACATATCGAGGTGGACATTACCTACGCCGAGTACTTCGAGATGAG
CGTTCGACTGGCAGAAGCTATGAAGCGTTATGGGCTGAATACAAACCATCGGATCGTGGTGTGCAGCGAG
AATAGCTTGCAGTTCTTCATGCCCGTGTTGGGTGCCCTGTTCATCGGTGTGGCTGTGGCCCCAGCTAACG
ACATCTACAACGAGCGCGAGCTGCTGAACAGCATGGGCATCAGCCAGCCCACCGTCGTATTCGTGAGCAA
GAAAGGGCTGCAAAAGATCCTCAACGTGCAAAAGAAGCTACCGATCATACAAAAGATCATCATCATGGAT
AGCAAGACCGACTACCAGGGCTTCCAAAGCATGTACACCTTCGTGACTTCCCATTTGCCACCCGGCTTCA
ACGAGTACGACTTCGTGCCCGAGAGCTTCGACCGGGACAAAACCATCGCCCTGATCATGAACAGTAGTGG
CAGTACCGGATTGCCCAAGGGCGTAGCCCTACCGCACCGCACCGCTTGTGTCCGATTCAGTCATGCCCGC
GACCCCATCTTCGGCAACCAGATCATCCCCGACACCGCTATCCTCAGCGTGGTGCCATTTCACCACGGCT
TCGGCATGTTCACCACGCTGGGCTACTTGATCTGCGGCTTTCGGGTCGTGCTCATGTACCGCTTTGAGGA
AGAGCTATTCTTGCGCAGCTTACAAGACTATAAGATTCAATCTGCCCTGCTGGTGCCCACACTATTCAGC
TTCTTCGCTAAGAGTACTCTCATCGATAAGTACGACCTAAGTAACTTGCACGAGATCGCCAGTGGCGGGG
CGCCGCTCAGCAAGGAAGTAGGTGAGGCCGTGGCCAAACGCTTCCACCTACCAGGCATCCGCCAGGGCTA
CGGCCTGACAGAAACAACCAGCGCCATTCTGATCACCCCCGAAGGGGACGACAAGCCTGGCGCAGTAGGC
AAGGTGGTGCCCTTCTTCGAGGCTAAGGTGGTGGACTTGGACACCGGTAAGACACTGGGTGTGAACCAGC
GCGGCGAGCTGTGCGTCCGTGGCCCCATGATCATGAGCGGCTACGTTAACAACCCCGAGGCTACTAACGC
ACTCATCGACAAGGATGGCTGGCTGCACAGCGGCGACATCGCCTACTGGGACGAGGACGAGCACTTCTTC
ATCGTGGACCGGCTGAAGAGCCTGATCAAATACAAGGGCTACCAGGTAGCCCCAGCCGAACTGGAGAGCA
TCCTGCTGCAACACCCCAACATCTTCGACGCCGGGGTCGCCGGCCTGCCCGACGACGATGCCGGCGAGCT
GCCCGCCGCAGTCGTCGTGCTGGAACACGGTAAAACCATGACCGAGAAGGAGATCGTGGACTATGTGGCC
AGCCAGGTTACAACCGCCAAGAAGCTGCGCGGTGGTGTTGTGTTCGTGGACGAGGTGCCTAAAGGACTGA
CCGGCAAGTTGGACGCCCGCAAGATCCGCGAGATTCTCATTAAGGCCAAGAAGGGCGGCAAGATCGCCGT
GTAATAAACGCGTAGCGCGTTAAGTCGACAATCAACCTCTGGATTACAAAATTTGTGAAAGATTGACTGG
TATTCTTAACTATGTTGCTCCTTTTACGCTATGTGGATACGCTGCTTTAATGCCTTTGTATCATGCTATT
GCTTCCCGTATGGCTTTCATTTTCTCCTCCTTGTATAAATCCTGGTTGCTGTCTCTTTATGAGGAGTTGT
GGCCCGTTGTCAGGCAACGTGGCGTGGTGTGCACTGTGTTTGCTGACGCAACCCCCACTGGTTGGGGCAT
TGCCACCACCTGTCAGCTCCTTTCCGGGACTTTCGCTTTCCCCCTCCCTATTGCCACGGCGGAACTCATC
GCCGCCTGCCTTGCCCGCTGCTGGACAGGGGCTCGGCTGTTGGGCACTGACAATTCCGTGGTGTTGTCGG
GGAAATCATCGTCCTTTCCTTGGCTGCTCGCCTGTGTTGCCACCTGGATTCTGCGCGGGACGTCCTTCTG
CTACGTCCCTTCGGCCCTCAATCCAGCGGACCTTCCTTCCCGCGGCCTGCTGCCGGCTCTGCGGCCTCTT
CCGCGTCTTCGCCTTCGCCCTCAGACGAGTCGGATCTCCCTTTGGGCCGCCTCCCCGCGTCGACTTTAAG
ACCAATGACTTACAAGGCAGCTGTAGATCTTAGCCACTTTTTAAAAGAAAAGGGGGGACTGGAAGGGCTA
ATTCACTCCCAACGAAGACAAGATCTGCTTTTTGCTTGTACTGGGTCTCTCTGGTTAGACCAGATCTGAG
CCTGGGAGCTCTCTGGCTAACTAGGGAACCCACTGCTTAAGCCTCAATAAAGCTTGCCTTGAGTGCTTCA
AGTAGTGTGTGCCCGTCTGTTGTGTGACTCTGGTAACTAGAGATCCCTCAGACCCTTTTAGTCAGTGTGG
AAAATCTCTAGCAGTACGTATAGTAGTTCATGTCATCTTATTATTCAGTATTTATAACTTGCAAAGAAAT
GAATATCAGAGAGTGAGAGGAACTTGTTTATTGCAGCTTATAATGGTTACAAATAAAGCAATAGCATCAC
AAATTTCACAAATAAAGCATTTTTTTCACTGCATTCTAGTTGTGGTTTGTCCAAACTCATCAATGTATCT
TATCATGTCTGGCTCTAGCTATCCCGCCCCTAACTCCGCCCATCCCGCCCCTAACTCCGCCCAGTTCCGC
CCATTCTCCGCCCCATGGCTGACTAATTTTTTTTATTTATGCAGAGGCCGAGGCCGCCTCGGCCTCTGAG
CTATTCCAGAAGTAGTGAGGAGGCTTTTTTGGAGGCCTAGGGACGTACCCAATTCGCCCTATAGTGAGTC
GTATTACGCGCGCTCACTGGCCGTCGTTTTACAACGTCGTGACTGGGAAAACCCTGGCGTTACCCAACTT
AATCGCCTTGCAGCACATCCCCCTTTCGCCAGCTGGCGTAATAGCGAAGAGGCCCGCACCGATCGCCCTT
CCCAACAGTTGCGCAGCCTGAATGGCGAATGGG
[124 nt withheld, positions 8224-8347]
C
[91 nt withheld, positions 8349-8439]
A
[49 nt withheld, positions 8441-8489]
CCTTTGACGTTGGAGTCCACGTTCTTT
[37 nt withheld, positions 8517-8553]
ACCCTATCTCGGTCTATTCTTTTGATTTATAAGGGATTTTGCCGATTTCGGCCTATTGGTTAAAAAATGA
GCTGATTTAACAAAAATTTAACGCGAATTTTAACAAAATATTAACGCTTACAATTTAGGTGGCACTTTTC
GGGGAAATGTGCGCGGAACCCCTATTTGTTTATTTTTCTAAATACATTCAAATATGTATCCGCTCATGAG
ACAATAACCCTGATAAATGCTTCAATAATATTGAAAAAGGAAGAGTATGAGTATTCAACATTTCCGTGTC
GCCCTTATTCCCTTTTTTGCGGCATTTTGCCTTCCTGTTTTTGCTCACCCAGAAACGCTGGTGAAAGTAA
AAGATGCTGAAGATCAGTTGGGTGCACGAGTGGGTTACATCGAACTGGATCTCAACAGCGGTAAGATCCT
TGAGAGTTTTCGCCCCGAAGAACGTTTTCCAATGATGAGCACTTTTAAAGTTCTGCTATGTGGCGCGGTA
TTATCCCGTATTGACGCCGGGCAAGAGCAACTCGGTCGCCGCATACACTATTCTCAGAATGACTTGGTTG
AGTACTCACCAGTCACAGAAAAGCATCTTACGGATGGCATGACAGTAAGAGAATTATGCAGTGCTGCCAT
AACCATGAGTGATAACACTGCGGCCAACTTACTTCTGACAACGATCGGAGGACCGAAGGAGCTAACCGCT
TTTTTGCACAACATGGGGGATCATGTAACTCGCCTTGATCGTTGGGAACCGGAGCTGAATGAAGCCATAC
CAAACGACGAGCGTGACACCACGATGCCTGTAGCAATGGCAACAACGTTGCGCAAACTATTAACTGGCGA
ACTACTTACTCTAGCTTCCCGGCAACAATTAATAGACTGGATGGAGGCGGATAAAGTTGCAGGACCACTT
CTGCGCTCGGCCCTTCCGGCTGGCTGGTTTATTGCTGATAAATCTGGAGCCGGTGAGCGTGGGTCTCGCG
GTATCATTGCAGCACTGGGGCCAGATGGTAAGCCCTCCCGTATCGTAGTTATCTACACGACGGGGAGTCA
GGCAACTATGGATGAACGAAATAGACAGATCGCTGAGATAGGTGCCTCACTGATTAAGCATTGGTAACTG
TCAGACCAAGTTTACTCATATATACTTTAGATTGATTTAAAACTTCATTTTTAATTTAAAAGGATCTAGG
TGAAGATCCTTTTTGATAATCTCATGACCAAAATCCCTTAACGTGAGTTTTCGTTCCACTGAGCGTCAGA
CCCCGTAGAAAAGATCAAAGGATCTTCTTGAGATCCTTTTTTTCTGCGCGTAATCTGCTGCTTGCAAACA
AAAAAACCACCGCTACCAGCGGTGGTTTGTTTGCCGGATCAAGAGCTACCAACTCTTTTTCCGAAGGTAA
CTGGCTTCAGCAGAGCGCAGATACCAAATACTGTTCTTCTAGTGTAGCCGTAGTTAGGCCACCACTTCAA
GAACTCTGTAGCACCGCCTACATACCTCGCTCTGCTAATCCTGTTACCAGTGGCTGCTGCCAGTGGCGAT
AAGTCGTGTCTTACCGGGTTGGACTCAAGACGATAGTTACCGGATAAGGCGCAGCGGTCGGGCTGAACGG
GGGGTTCGTGCACACAGCCCAGCTTGGAGCGAACGACCTACACCGAACTGAGATACCTACAGCGTGAGCT
ATGAGAAAGCGCCACGCTTCCCGAAGGGAGAAAGGCGGACAGGTATCCGGTAAGCGGCAGGGTCGGAACA
GGAGAGCGCACGAGGGAGCTTCCAGGGGGAAACGCCTGGTATCTTTATAGTCCTGTCGGGTTTCGCCACC
TCTGACTTGAGCGTCGATTTTTGTGATGCTCGTCAGGGGGGCGGAGCCTATGGAAAAACGCCAGCAACGC
GGCCTTTTTACGGTTCCTGGCCTTTTGCTGGCCTTTTGCTCACATGTTCTTTCCTGCGTTATCCCCTGAT
TCTGTGGATAACCGTATTACCGCCTTTGAGTGAGCTGATACCGCTCGCCGCAGCCGAACGACCGAGCGCA
GCGAGTCAGTGAGCGAGGAAGCGGAAGAGCGCCCAATACGCAAACCGCCTCTCCCCGCGCGTTGGCCGAT
TCATTAATGCAGCTGGCACGACAGGTTTCCCGACTGGAAAGCGGGCAGTGAGCGCAACGCAATTAATGTG
AGTTAGCTCACTCATTAGGCACCCCAGGCTTTACACTTTATGCTTCCGGCTCGTATGTTGTGTGGAATTG
TGAGCGGATAACAATTTCACACAGGAAACAGCTATGACCATGATTACGCCAAGCGCGCAATTAACCCTCA
CTAAAGGGAACAAAAGCTGGAGCTGCAAGC
